>Addgene plasmid #172882 | pSin-5HT-1.0 | addgene full sequence | sequence record 340542 | Addgene NGS Result
ATTGACGGCGTAGTACACACTATTGAATCAAACAGCCGACCAATTGCACTACCATCACAATGGAGAAGCC
AGTAGTAAACGTAGACGTAGACCCCCAGAGTCCGTTTGTCGTGCAACTGCAAAAAAGCTTCCCGCAATTT
GAGGTAGTAGCACAGCAGGTCACTCCAAATGACCATGCTAATGCCAGAGCATTTTCGCATCTGGCCAGTA
AACTAATCGAGCTGGAGGTTCCTACCACAGCGACGATCTTGGACATAGGCAGCGCACCGGCTCGTAGAAT
GTTTTCCGAGCACCAGTATCATTGTGTCTGCCCCATGCGTAGTCCAGAAGACCCGGACCGCATGATGAAA
TATGCCAGTAAACTGGCGGAAAAAGCGTGCAAGATTACAAACAAGAACTTGCATGAGAAGATTAAGGATC
TCCGGACCGTACTTGATACGCCGGATGCTGAAACACCATCGCTCTGCTTTCACAACGATGTTACCTGCAA
CATGCGTGCCGAATATTCCGTCATGCAGGACGTGTATATCAACGCTCCCGGAACTATCTATCATCAGGCT
ATGAAAGGCGTGCGGACCCTGTACTGGATTGGCTTCGACACCACCCAGTTCATGTTCTCGGCTATGGCAG
GTTCGTACCCTGCGTACAACACCAACTGGGCCGACGAGAAAGTCCTTGAAGCGCGTAACATCGGACTTTG
CAGCACAAAGCTGAGTGAAGGTAGGACAGGAAAATTGTCGATAATGAGGAAGAAGGAGTTGAAGCCCGGG
TCGCGGGTTTATTTCTCCGTAGGATCGACACTTTATCCAGAACACAGAGCCAGCTTGCAGAGCTGGCATC
TTCCATCGGTGTTCCACTTGAATGGAAAGCAGTCGTACACTTGCCGCTGTGATACAGTGGTGAGTTGCGA
AGGCTACGTAGTGAAGAAAATCACCATCAGTCCCGGGATCACGGGAGAAACCGTGGGATACGCGGTTACA
CACAATAGCGAGGGCTTCTTGCTATGCAAAGTTACTGACACAGTAAAAGGAGAACGGGTATCGTTCCCTG
TGTGCACGTACATCCCGGCCACCATATGCGATCAGATGACTGGTATAATGGCCACGGATATATCACCTGA
CGATGCACAAAAACTTCTGGTTGGGCTCAACCAGCGAATTGTCATTAACGGTAGGACTAACAGGAACACC
AACACCATGCAAAATTACCTTCTGCCGATCATAGCACAAGGGTTCAGCAAATGGGCTAAGGAGCGCAAGG
ATGATCTTGATAACGAGAAAATGCTGGGTACTAGAGAACGCAAGCTTACGTATGGCTGCTTGTGGGCGTT
TCGCACTAAGAAAGTACATTCGTTTTATCGCCCACCTGGAACGCAGACCTGCGTAAAAGTCCCAGCCTCT
TTTAGCGCTTTTCCCATGTCGTCCGTATGGACGACCTCTTTGCCCATGTCGCTGAGGCAGAAATTGAAAC
TGGCATTGCAACCAAAGAAGGAGGAAAAACTGCTGCAGGTCTCGGAGGAATTAGTCATGGAGGCCAAGGC
TGCTTTTGAGGATGCTCAGGAGGAAGCCAGAGCGGAGAAGCTCCGAGAAGCACTTCCACCATTAGTGGCA
GACAAAGGCATCGAGGCAGCCGCAGAAGTTGTCTGCGAAGTGGAGGGGCTCCAGGCGGACATCGGAGCAG
CATTAGTTGAAACCCCGCGCGGTCACGTAAGGATAATACCTCAAGCAAATGACCGTATGATCGGACAGTA
TATCGTTGTCTCGCCAAACTCTGTGCTGAAGAATGCCAAACTCGCACCAGCGCACCCGCTAGCAGATCAG
GTTAAGATCATAACACACTCCGGAAGATCAGGAAGGTACGCGGTCGAACCATACGACGCTAAAGTACTGA
TGCCAGCAGGAGGTGCCGTACCATGGCCAGAATTCCTAGCACTGAGTGAGAGCGCCACGTTAGTGTACAA
CGAAAGAGAGTTTGTGAACCGCAAACTATACCACATTGCCATGCATGGCCCCGCCAAGAATACAGAAGAG
GAGCAGTACAAGGTTACAAAGGCAGAGCTTGCAGAAACAGAGTACGTGTTTGACGTGGACAAGAAGCGTT
GCGTTAAGAAGGAAGAAGCCTCAGGTCTGGTCCTCTCGGGAGAACTGACCAACCCTCCCTATCATGAGCT
AGCTCTGGAGGGACTGAAGACCCGACCTGCGGTCCCGTACAAGGTCGAAACAATAGGAGTGATAGGCACA
CCGGGGTCGGGCAAGTCAGCTATTATCAAGTCAACTGTCACGGCACGAGATCTTGTTACCAGCGGAAAGA
AAGAAAATTGTCGCGAAATTGAGGCCGACGTGCTAAGACTGAGGGGTATGCAGATTACGTCGAAGACAGT
AGATTCGGTTATGCTCAACGGATGCCACAAAGCCGTAGAAGTGCTGTACGTTGACGAAGCGTTCGCGTGC
CACGCAGGAGCACTACTTGCCTTGATTGCTATCGTCAGGCCCCGCAAGAAGGTAGTACTATGCGGAGACC
CCATGCAATGCGGATTCTTCAACATGATGCAACTAAAGGTACATTTCAATCACCCTGAAAAAGACATATG
CACCAAGACATTCTACAAGTATATCTCCCGGCGTTGCACACAGCCAGTTACAGCTATTGTATCGACACTG
CATTACGATGGAAAGATGAAAACCACGAACCCGTGCAAGAAGAACATTGAAATCGATATTACAGGGGCCA
CAAAGCCGAAGCCAGGGGATATCATCCTGACATGTTTCCGCGGGTGGGTTAAGCAATTGCAAATCGACTA
TCCCGGACATGAAGTAATGACAGCCGCGGCCTCACAAGGGCTAACCAGAAAAGGAGTGTATGCCGTCCGG
CAAAAAGTCAATGAAAACCCACTGTACGCGATCACATCAGAGCATGTGAACGTGTTGCTCACCCGCACTG
AGGACAGGCTAGTGTGGAAAACCTTGCAGGGCGACCCATGGATTAAGCAGCTCACTAACATACCTAAAGG
AAACTTTCAGGCTACTATAGAGGACTGGGAAGCTGAACACAAGGGAATAATTGCTGCAATAAACAGCCCC
ACTCCCCGTGCCAATCCGTTCAGCTGCAAGACCAACGTTTGCTGGGCGAAAGCATTGGAACCGATACTAG
CCACGGCCGGTATCGTACTTACCGGTTGCCAGTGGAGCGAACTGTTCCCACAGTTTGCGGATGACAAACC
ACATTCGGCCATTTACGCCTTAGACGTAATTTGCATTAAGTTTTTCGGCATGGACTTGACAAGCGGACTG
TTTTCTAAACAGAGCATCCCACTAACGTACCATCCCGCCGATTCAGCGAGGCCGGTAGCTCATTGGGACA
ACAGCCCAGGAACCCGCAAGTATGGGTACGATCACGCCATTGCCGCCGAACTCTCCCGTAGATTTCCGGT
GTTCCAGCTAGCTGGGAAGGGCACACAACTTGATTTGCAGACGGGGAGAACCAGAGTTATCTCTGCACAG
CATAACCTGGTCCCGGTGAACCGCAATCTTCCTCACGCCTTAGTCCCCGAGTACAAGGAGAAGCAACCCG
GCCCGGTCGAAAAATTCTTGAACCAGTTCAAACACCACTCAGTACTTGTGGTATCAGAGGAAAAAATTGA
AGCTCCCCGTAAGAGAATCGAATGGATCGCCCCGATTGGCATAGCCGGTGCAGATAAGAACTACAACCTG
GCTTTCGGGTTTCCGCCGCAGGCACGGTACGACCTGGTGTTCATCAACATTGGAACTAAATACAGAAACC
ACCACTTTCAGCAGTGCGAAGACCATGCGGCGACCTTAAAAACCCTTTCGCGTTCGGCCCTGAATTGCCT
TAACCCAGGAGGCACCCTCGTGGTGAAGTCCTATGGCTACGCCGACCGCAACAGTGAGGACGTAGTCACC
GCTCTTGCCAGAAAGTTTGTCAGGGTGTCTGCAGCGAGACCAGATTGTGTCTCAAGCAATACAGAAATGT
ACCTGATTTTCCGACAACTAGACAACAGCCGTACACGGCAATTCACCCCGCACCATCTGAATTGCGTGAT
TTCGTCCGTGTATGAGGGTACAAGAGATGGAGTTGGAGCCGCGCCGTCATACCGCACCAAAAGGGAGAAT
ATTGCTGACTGTCAAGAGGAAGCAGTTGTCAACGCAGCCAATCCGCTGGGTAGACCAGGCGAAGGAGTCT
GCCGTGCCATCTATAAACGTTGGCCGACCAGTTTTACCGATTCAGCCACGGAGACAGGCACCGCAAGAAT
GACTGTGTGCCTAGGAAAGAAAGTGATCCACGCGGTCGGCCCTGATTTCCGGAAGCACCCAGAAGCAGAA
GCCTTGAAATTGCTACAAAACGCCTACCATGCAGTGGCAGACTTAGTAAATGAACATAACATCAAGTCTG
TCGCCATTCCACTGCTATCTACAGGCATTTACGCAGCCGGAAAAGACCGCCTTGAAGTATCACTTAACTG
CTTGACAACCGCGCTAGACAGAACTGACGCGGACGTAACCATCTATTGCCTGGATAAGAAGTGGAAGGAA
AGAATCGACGCGGCACTCCAACTTAAGGAGTCTGTAACAGAGCTGAAGGATGAAGATATGGAGATCGACG
ATGAGTTAGTATGGATTCATCCAGACAGTTGCTTGAAGGGAAGAAAGGGATTCAGTACTACAAAAGGAAA
ATTGTATTCGTACTTCGAAGGCACCAAATTCCATCAAGCAGCAAAAGACATGGCGGAGATAAAGGTCCTG
TTCCCTAATGACCAGGAAAGTAATGAACAACTGTGTGCCTACATATTGGGTGAGACCATGGAAGCAATCC
GCGAAAAGTGCCCGGTCGACCATAACCCGTCGTCTAGCCCGCCCAAAACGTTGCCGTGCCTTTGCATGTA
TGCCATGACGCCAGAAAGGGTCCACAGACTTAGAAGCAATAACGTCAAAGAAGTTACAGTATGCTCCTCC
ACCCCCCTTCCTAAGCACAAAATTAAGAATGTTCAGAAGGTTCAGTGCACGAAAGTAGTCCTGTTTAATC
CGCACACTCCCGCATTCGTTCCCGCCCGTAAGTACATAGAAGTGCCAGAACAGCCTACCGCTCCTCCTGC
ACAGGCCGAGGAGGCCCCCGAAGTTGTAGCGACACCGTCACCATCTACAGCTGATAACACCTCGCTTGAT
GTCACAGACATCTCACTGGATATGGATGACAGTAGCGAAGGCTCACTTTTTTCGAGCTTTAGCGGATCGG
ACAACTCTATTACTAGTATGGACAGTTGGTCGTCAGGACCTAGTTCACTAGAGATAGTAGACCGAAGGCA
GGTGGTGGTGGCTGACGTTCATGCCGTCCAAGAGCCTGCCCCTATTCCACCGCCAAGGCTAAAGAAGATG
GCCCGCCTGGCAGCGGCAAGAAAAGAGCCCACTCCACCGGCAAGCAATAGCTCTGAGTCCCTCCACCTCT
CTTTTGGTGGGGTATCCATGTCCCTCGGATCAATTTTCGACGGAGAGACGGCCCGCCAGGCAGCGGTACA
ACCCCTGGCAACAGGCCCCACGGATGTGCCTATGTCTTTCGGATCGTTTTCCGACGGAGAGATTGATGAG
CTGAGCCGCAGAGTAACTGAGTCCGAACCCGTCCTGTTTGGATCATTTGAACCGGGCGAAGTGAACTCAA
TTATATCGTCCCGATCAGCCGTATCTTTTCCTCTACGCAAGCAGAGACGTAGACGCAGGAGCAGGAGGAC
TGAATACTGACTAACCGGGGTAGGTGGGTACATATTTTCGACGGACACAGGCCCTGGGCACTTGCAAAAG
AAGTCCGTTCTGCAGAACCAGCTTACAGAACCGACCTTGGAGCGCAATGTCCTGGAAAGAATTCATGCCC
CGGTGCTCGACACGTCGAAAGAGGAACAACTCAAACTCAGGTACCAGATGATGCCCACCGAAGCCAACAA
AAGTAGGTACCAGTCTCGTAAAGTAGAAAATCAGAAAGCCATAACCACTGAGCGACTACTGTCAGGACTA
CGACTGTATAACTCTGCCACAGATCAGCCAGAATGCTATAAGATCACCTATCCGAAACCATTGTACTCCA
GTAGCGTACCGGCGAACTACTCCGATCCACAGTTCGCTGTAGCTGTCTGTAACAACTATCTGCATGAGAA
CTATCCGACAGTAGCATCTTATCAGATTACTGACGAGTACGATGCTTACTTGGATATGGTAGACGGGACA
GTCGCCTGCCTGGATACTGCAACCTTCTGCCCCGCTAAGCTTAGAAGTTACCCGAAAAAACATGAGTATA
GAGCCCCGAATATCCGCAGTGCGGTTCCATCAGCGATGCAGAACACGCTACAAAATGTGCTCATTGCCGC
AACTAAAAGAAATTGCAACGTCACGCAGATGCGTGAACTGCCAACACTGGACTCAGCGACATTCAATGTC
GAATGCTTTCGAAAATATGCATGTAATGACGAGTATTGGGAGGAGTTCGCTCGGAAGCCAATTAGGATTA
CCACTGAGTTTGTCACCGCATATGTAGCTAGACTGAAAGGCCCTAAGGCCGCCGCACTATTTGCAAAGAC
GTATAATTTGGTCCCATTGCAAGAAGTGCCTATGGATAGATTCGTCATGGACATGAAAAGAGACGTGAAA
GTTACACCAGGCACGAAACACACAGAAGAAAGACCGAAAGTACAAGTGATACAAGCCGCAGAACCCCTGG
CGACTGCTTACTTATGCGGGATTCACCGGGAATTAGTGCGTAGGCTTACGGCCGTCTTGCTTCCAAACAT
TCACACGCTTTTTGACATGTCGGCGGAGGATTTTGATGCAATCATAGCAGAACACTTCAAGCAAGGCGAC
CCGGTACTGGAGACGGATATCGCATCATTCGACAAAAGCCAAGACGACGCTATGGCGTTAACCGGTCTGA
TGATCTTGGAGGACCTGGGTGTGGATCAACCACTACTCGACTTGATCGAGTGCGCCTTTGGAGAAATATC
ATCCACCCATCTACCTACGGGTACTCGTTTTAAATTCGGGGCGATGATGAAATCCGGAATGTTCCTCACA
CTTTTTGTCAACACAGTTTTGAATGTCGTTATCGCCAGCAGAGTACTAGAAGAGCGGCTTAAAACGTCCA
GATGTGCAGCGTTCATTGGCGACGACAACATCATACATGGAGTAGTATCTGACAAAGAAATGGCTGAGAG
GTGCGCCACCTGGCTCAACATGGAGGTTAAGATCATCGACGCAGTCATCGGTGAGAGACCACCTTACTTC
TGCGGCGGATTTATCTTGCAAGATTCGGTTACTTCCACAGCGTGCCGCGTGGCGGATCCCCTGAAAAGGC
TGTTTAAGTTGGGTAAACCGCTCCCAGCCGACGACGAGCAAGACGAAGACAGAAGACGCGCTCTGCTAGA
TGAAACAAAGGCGTGGTTTAGAGTAGGTATAACAGGCACTTTAGCAGTGGCCGTGACGACCCGGTATGAG
GTAGACAATATTACACCTGTCCTACTGGCATTGAGAACTTTTGCCCAGAGCAAAAGAGCATTCCAAGCCA
TCAGAGGGGAAATAAAGCATCTCTACGGTGGTCCTAAATAGTCAGCATAGTACATTTCATCTGACTAATA
CCACAACACCACCACCTCTAGATCCACCATGGAGACAGACACACTCCTGCTATGGGTACTGCTGCTCTGG
GTTCCAGGTTCCACTGGTGACACAAGTTTGTACAAAAAAGTTGGCACCACCGGTGTGAACCTGAGGAATG
CGGTGCATTCATTCCTTGTGCACCTAATTGGCCTATTGGTTTGGCAATGTGATATTTCTGTGAGCCCAGT
AGCAGCTATAGTAACTGACATTTTCAATACCTCCGATGGTGGACGCTTCAAATTCCCAGACGGGGTACAA
AACTGGCCAGCACTTTCAATCGTCATCATAATAATCATGACAATAGGTGGCAACATCCTTGTGATCATGG
CAGTAAGCATGGAAAAGAAACTGCACAATGCCACCAATTACTTCTTAATGTCCCTAGCCATTGCTGATAT
GCTAGTGGGACTACTTGTCATGCCCCTGTCTCTCCTGGCAATCCTTTATGATTATGTCTGGCCACTACCT
AGATATTTGTGCCCCGTCTGGATTTCTTTAGATGTTTTATTTTCAACAGCGTCCATCATGCACCTCTGCG
CTATATCGCTGGATCGGTATGTAGCAATACGTAATCCTATTGAGCATAGCCGTTTCAATTCGCGGACTAA
GGCCATCATGAAGATTGCTATTGTTTGGGCAATTTCTATAGGTGTATCAGTTCCTATCCCTGTGATTGGA
CTGAGGGACGAAGAAAAGGTGTTCGTGAACAACACGACGTGCGTGCTCAACGACCCAAATTTCGTTCTTA
TTGGGTCCTTCGTAGCTTTCTTCATACCGCTGACGATTATGGTGATTACGTATTGCCTGACCATCTACGT
TCTGCGCCGACAAGCTTTGATGTTTCTGAACGGAAACGTCTATATCAAGGCCGACAAGCAGAAGAACGGC
ATCAAGGCGAACTTCCACATCCGCCACAACATCGAGGACGGCGGCGTGCAGCTCGCCTACCACTACCAGC
AGAACACCCCCATCGGCGACGGCCCCGTGCTGCTGCCCGACAACCACTACCTGAGCGTGCAGTCCAAACT
TTCGAAAGACCCCAACGAGAAGCGCGATCACATGGTCCTGCTGGAGTTCGTGACCGCCGCCGGAATCACT
CTCGGCATGGACGAGCTGTACAAGGGCGGTACCGGAGGGCAAGAATCCATGAGCAGCAAGGGCGAGGAGC
TGTTCACCGGGGTGGTGCCCATCCTGGTCGAGCTGGACGGCGACGTAAACGGCCACAAGTTCAGCGTGTC
CGGCGAGGGTGAGGGCGATGCCACCACTGGCAAGCTGACCCTGAAGTTCATCTGCACCACCGGCAAGCTG
CCCGTGCCCTGGCCCACCCTCGTGACCACCCTGACCTACGGCGTGCAGTGCTTCAGCCGCTACCCCGACC
ACATGAAGCAGCACGACTTCTTCAAGTCCGCCATGCCCGAAGGCTACATCCAGGAGCGCACCATCTTCTT
CAAGGACGACGGCAACTACAAGACCCGCGCCGAGGTGAAGTTCGAGGGCGACACCCTGGTGAACCGCATC
GAGCTGAAGGGCATCGACTTCAAGGAGGACGGCAACATCCTGGGGCACAAGCTGGAGTACAACGGATTTG
CAACAGCAAACAATGAAAGAAAAGCTTCGAAAGTCCTTGGGATTGTTTTCTTTGTGTTTCTGATCATGTG
GTGCCCATTTTTCATTACCAATATTCTGTCTGTTCTTTGTGAGAAGTCCTGTAACCAAAAGCTCATGGAA
AAGCTTCTGAATGTGTTTGTTTGGATTGGCTATGTTTGTTCAGGAATCAATCCTCTGGTGTATACTCTGT
TCAACAAAATTTACCGAAGGGCATTCTCCAACTATTTGCGTTGCAATTATAAGGTAGAGAAAAAGCCTCC
TGTCAGGCAGATTCCAAGAGTTGCCGCCACTGCTTTGTCTGGGAGGGAGCTTAATGTTAACATTTATCGG
CATACCAATGAACCGGTGATCGAGAAAGCCAGTGACAATGAGCCCGGTATAGAGATGCAAGTTGAGAATT
TAGAGTTACCAGTAAATCCCTCCAGTGTGGTTAGCGAAAGGATTAGCAGTGTGTGAGCATGCAGGCCTTG
GGCCCAATGATCCGACCAGCAAAACTCGATGTACTTCCGAGGAACTGATGTGCATAATGCATCAGGCTGG
TACATTAGATCCCCGCTTACCGCGGGCAATATAGCAACACTAAAAACTCGATGTACTTCCGAGGAAGCGC
AGTGCATAATGCTGCGCAGTGTTGCCACATAACCACTATATTAACCATTTATCTAGCGGACGCCAAAAAC
TCAATGTATTTCTGAGGAAGCGTGGTGCATAATGCCACGCAGCGTCTGCATAACTTTTATTATTTCTTTT
ATTAATCAACAAAATTTTGTTTTTAACATTTCAAAAAAAAAAAAAAAAAAAAAAAAAAAAAAAAAAAAGG
GGAATTCCTCGATAATTAAGCGGCCGCTCGAGCGGCCGCTTAATTAATCGAGGGGAATTAATTCTTGAAG
ACGAAAGGGCCAGGTGGCACTTTTCGGGGAAATGTGCGCGGAACCCCTATTTGTTTATTTTTCTAAATAC
ATTCAAATATGTATCCGCTCATGAGACAATAACCCTGATAAATGCTTCAATAATATTGAAAAAGGAAGAG
TATGAGTATTCAACATTTCCGTGTCGCCCTTATTCCCTTTTTTGCGGCATTTTGCCTTCCTGTTTTTGCT
CACCCAGAAACGCTGGTGAAAGTAAAAGATGCTGAAGATCAGTTGGGTGCACGAGTGGGTTACATCGAAC
TGGATCTCAACAGCGGTAAGATCCTTGAGAGTTTTCGCCCCGAAGAACGTTTTCCAATGATGAGCACTTT
TAAAGTTCTGCTATGTGGCGCGGTATTATCCCGTGTTGACGCCGGGCAAGAGCAACTCGGTCGCCGCATA
CACTATTCTCAGAATGACTTGGTTGAGTACTCACCAGTCACAGAAAAGCATCTTACGGATGGCATGACAG
TAAGAGAATTATGCAGTGCTGCCATAACCATGAGTGATAACACTGCGGCCAACTTACTTCTGACAACGAT
CGGAGGACCGAAGGAGCTAACCGCTTTTTTGCACAACATGGGGGATCATGTAACTCGCCTTGATCGTTGG
GAACCGGAGCTGAATGAAGCCATACCAAACGACGAGCGTGACACCACGATGCCTGTAGCAATGGCAACAA
CGTTGCGCAAACTATTAACTGGCGAACTACTTACTCTAGCTTCCCGGCAACAATTAATAGACTGGATGGA
GGCGGATAAAGTTGCAGGACCACTTCTGCGCTCGGCCCTTCCGGCTGGCTGGTTTATTGCTGATAAATCT
GGAGCCGGTGAGCGTGGGTCTCGCGGTATCATTGCAGCACTGGGGCCAGATGGTAAGCCCTCCCGTATCG
TAGTTATCTACACGACGGGGAGTCAGGCAACTATGGATGAACGAAATAGACAGATCGCTGAGATAGGTGC
CTCACTGATTAAGCATTGGTAACTGTCAGACCAAGTTTACTCATATATACTTTAGATTGATTTAAAACTT
CATTTTTAATTTAAAAGGATCTAGGTGAAGATCCTTTTTGATAATCTCATGACCAAAATCCCTTAACGTG
AGTTTTCGTTCCACTGAGCGTCAGACCCCGTAGAAAAGATCAAAGGATCTTCTTGAGATCCTTTTTTTCT
GCGCGTAATCTGCTGCTTGCAAACAAAAAAACCACCGCTACCAGCGGTGGTTTGTTTGCCGGATCAAGAG
CTACCAACTCTTTTTCCGAAGGTAACTGGCTTCAGCAGAGCGCAGATACCAAATACTGTCCTTCTAGTGT
AGCCGTAGTTAGGCCACCACTTCAAGAACTCTGTAGCACCGCCTACATACCTCGCTCTGCTAATCCTGTT
ACCAGTGGCTGCTGCCAGTGGCGATAAGTCGTGTCTTACCGGGTTGGACTCAAGACGATAGTTACCGGAT
AAGGCGCAGCGGTCGGGCTGAACGGGGGGTTCGTGCACACAGCCCAGCTTGGAGCGAACGACCTACACCG
AACTGAGATACCTACAGCGTGAGCTATGAGAAAGCGCCACGCTTCCCGAAGGGAGAAAGGCGGACAGGTA
TCCGGTAAGCGGCAGGGTCGGAACAGGAGAGCGCACGAGGGAGCTTCCAGGGGGAAACGCCTGGTATCTT
TATAGTCCTGTCGGGTTTCGCCACCTCTGACTTGAGCGTCGATTTTTGTGATGCTCGTCAGGGGGGCGGA
GCCTATGGAAAAACGCCAGCAACGCGAGCTCGTATGGACATATTGTCGTTAGAACGCGGCTACAATTAAT
ACATAACCTTATGTATCATACACATACGATTTAGGTGACACTATAG
Features (pLannotate 1.2.2; 10 found; start..end, strand, type, name):
     60..7598    +  CDS            POLN_SINDV: Experimental evidence at protein level: Swiss-Prot protein existence level 1. [RNA-directed RNA polymerase nsP4]: RNA dependent RNA polymerase (PubMed:8107248, PubMed:7517863, PubMed:19036396). Replicates genomic and antigenomic RNA by recognizing replications specific signals. The early replication complex formed by the polyprotein P123 and nsP4 synthesizes minus-strand RNAs (PubMed:8107248, PubMed:7517863, PubMed:2529379). The late replication complex composed of fully processed nsP1-nsP4 is responsible for the production of genomic and subgenomic plus-strand RNAs (PubMed:8107248, PubMed:751
   7659..7721    +  sig_peptide    Igκ leader: leader sequence from mouse immunoglobulin κ light chain
   7723..7740    +  protein_bind   attB1 (fragment): mutant version of attB; core recombination site for the Gateway® BP reaction BP Clonase™
   8127..8303    +  CDS            HTR2B: 5HT2B_PIG - Experimental evidence at transcript level: Swiss-Prot protein existence level 2. G-protein coupled receptor for 5-hydroxytryptamine (serotonin). Also functions as a receptor for various ergot alkaloid derivatives and psychoactive substances. Ligand binding causes a conformation change that triggers signaling via guanine nucleotide- binding proteins (G proteins) and modulates the activity of down-stream effectors. Beta-arrestin family members inhibit signaling via G proteins and mediate activation of alternative signaling pathways. Signaling activates a phosphatidylinositol-calcium
   8505..9233    +  CDS            cEGFP: cEGFP is a basic (constitutively fluorescent) green fluorescent protein published in 2008, derived from Aequorea victoria.
   9360..9512    +  CDS            HTR2B (fragment): 5HT2B_CAVPO - Experimental evidence at transcript level: Swiss-Prot protein existence level 2. G-protein coupled receptor for 5-hydroxytryptamine (serotonin). Also functions as a receptor for various ergot alkaloid derivatives and psychoactive substances. Ligand binding causes a conformation change that triggers signaling via guanine nucleotide- binding proteins (G proteins) and modulates the activity of down-stream effectors. Beta-arrestin family members inhibit signaling via G proteins and mediate activation of alternative signaling pathways. Signaling activates a phosphatidylinositol-calciu
  10187..10291   +  promoter       AmpR promoter: bla
  10292..11152   +  CDS            AmpR: β-lactamase; bla; confers resistance to ampicillin, carbenicillin, and related antibiotics
  11323..11911   +  rep_origin     ori: high-copy-number ColE1/pMB1/pBR322/pUC origin of replication
  11999..1       +  promoter       SP6 promoter (across the origin): promoter for bacteriophage SP6 RNA polymerase
