[The description below was written by a language model from this plasmid's Addgene catalogue record and pLannotate feature annotations shown in this document.]
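Description:
pSin-5HT-1.0 is a Sindbis virus replicon plasmid built on the pSinRep5 backbone, made to produce Sindbis virus carrying the genetically encoded serotonin sensor GRAB_5-HT1.0 for expression in mammalian cells. It is propagated in E. coli as a high-copy plasmid through a ColE1/pUC-type origin and selected with ampicillin via the β-lactamase gene and its own promoter. The catalogue lists a total size of about 12 kb, consistent with the sequenced record.

An SP6 bacteriophage promoter, which spans the numbering origin of the circular map, sits directly upstream of the Sindbis nonstructural polyprotein (nsP1–nsP4) reading frame. This arrangement allows in vitro transcription of a replicon RNA. Once that RNA is inside cells, the encoded RNA-dependent RNA polymerase complex copies the genome and produces subgenomic plus-strand RNA. The sensor lies downstream of the replicase, between retained XbaI and SphI sites, in the position normally served by the Sindbis subgenomic promoter, although that element is not annotated in the feature table. No viral structural protein genes are annotated, so packaging into particles would be expected to need them supplied separately; the record does not describe a helper.

The roughly 2 kb insert, listed as human, begins with a mouse Igκ leader peptide that directs the protein into the secretory pathway, followed by a short attB1 remnant. The rest consists of serotonin receptor segments flanking a GFP-derived module (annotated as cEGFP), so that serotonin-induced conformational change in the receptor is reported as a fluorescence change. The annotation tool matched these segments only partially, to 5-HT2B orthologues from other species. These hits indicate a serotonin GPCR scaffold but do not reliably identify the receptor subtype, which the record does not state.
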