Addgene plasmid #172882: pSin-5HT-1.0
Purpose: make sindbis virus of 5-HT sensor GRAB_5-HT1.0 and express in cells
Depositing lab: J. Julius Zhu. Depositing organization: University of Virginia. Publication: A genetically encoded sensor for measuring serotonin dynamics. Wan J, Peng W, Li X, Qian T, Song K, Zeng J, Deng F, Hao S, Feng J, Zhang P, Zhang Y, Zou J, Pan S, Shin M, Venton BJ, Zhu JJ, Jing M, Xu M, Li Y. Nat Neurosci. 2021 Apr 5. pii: 10.1038/s41593-021-00823-7. doi: 10.1038/s41593-021-00823-7. PubMed 33821000.
Backbone
  Vector backbone: pSinRep5
  Backbone size w/o insert (bp): 9951
  Total vector size (bp): 11993
  Vector type: Mammalian Expression
Growth in bacteria
  Bacterial resistance: Ampicillin, 100 μg/mL
  Growth temperature: 37°C
  Growth strain: DH5alpha
  Copy number: High Copy
Gene/Insert
  Gene/Insert name: 5HT SENSOR (alt name: 5-HT1.0)
  Species: H. sapiens (human)
  Insert size (bp): 2055
  Promoter: sp6
  Cloning method: Restriction Enzyme; 5′ cloning site Xba1 (not destroyed); 3′ cloning site SphI (not destroyed)
  Sequencing primers: 5′ AGCATAGTACATTTCATCTG
Resource information
  A portion of this plasmid was derived from a plasmid made by: From Yulong Li
Terms and licenses: Academic/Nonprofit Terms; Industry Terms: Not Available to Industry
How to cite: pSin-5HT-1.0 was a gift from J. Julius Zhu (Addgene plasmid # 172882 ; http://n2t.net/addgene:172882 ; RRID:Addgene_172882)
